Addgene plasmid #113245: pAW205
Purpose: E. coli expression vector for IHFa D14A + IHFb
Depositing lab: Jennifer Doudna. Depositing organization: University of California, Berkeley. Publication: Structures of the CRISPR genome integration complex. Wright AV, Liu JJ, Knott GJ, Doxzen KW, Nogales E, Doudna JA. Science. 2017 Sep 15;357(6356):1113-1118. doi: 10.1126/science.aao0679. Epub 2017 Jul 20. PubMed 28729350.
Backbone
  Vector backbone: pACYC
  Backbone size w/o insert (bp): 3600
  Total vector size (bp): 4382
  Vector type: Bacterial Expression
Growth in bacteria
  Bacterial resistance: Chloramphenicol, 25 μg/mL
  Growth temperature: 37°C
  Growth strain: DH5alpha
  Copy number: Low Copy
Gene/Insert 1
  Gene/Insert name: IHFa D14A
  Species: E. coli
  Insert size (bp): 297
  Mutation: D14A
  Entrez Gene: ihfA (a.k.a. b1712, ECK1710, hid, himA)
Gene/Insert 2
  Gene/Insert name: IHFb
  Species: E. coli
  Insert size (bp): 282
Terms and licenses: Academic/Nonprofit Terms; Industry Terms: Not Available to Industry
How to cite: pAW205 was a gift from Jennifer Doudna (Addgene plasmid # 113245 ; http://n2t.net/addgene:113245 ; RRID:Addgene_113245)
