[The description below was written by a language model from this plasmid's Addgene catalogue record and pLannotate feature annotations shown in this document.]
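Description:
pAW205 is a low-copy bacterial expression plasmid of about 4.4 kb, built on a pACYC backbone, for co-producing the two subunits of E. coli integration host factor (IHF). One subunit, IHFα, carries a D14A substitution. The plasmid replicates from the p15A origin, which is compatible with ColE1-type plasmids, so it can be maintained alongside a second vector in the same cell. Selection is by chloramphenicol, through the cat gene under its native promoter. The short annotated fragments of a tetracycline resistance gene, IS1 and an RSF origin appear to be non-functional backbone remnants or partial sequence matches.

The payload follows a dual-cassette layout. The first T7 promoter, with an adjacent lac operator and the T7 gene 10 ribosome binding site, drives the 297 bp ihfA open reading frame with the D14A mutation. A second T7 promoter and lac operator precede the 282 bp ihfB coding sequence. A single T7 terminator is annotated, downstream of ihfB. A plasmid-borne lacI gene with its own promoter supplies lac repressor, so expression stays repressed until IPTG induction in a host that provides T7 RNA polymerase. No affinity tags are annotated on either subunit. The brief "SET1" fragment after ihfB lies outside the annotated ihfB coding region and is probably residual vector sequence rather than a fusion.

The depositor and sequencing-derived records differ by only two nucleotides in length and show the same features. The stated purpose is expression of the IHFα D14A/IHFβ heterodimer. The associated publication concerns structures of the CRISPR genome integration complex, which suggests use of the mutant IHF in that context, though the record does not state the mutation's specific effect.
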