Features (pLannotate 1.2.2; 19 found; start..end, strand, type, name):
      3..27      +  protein_bind   lac operator: The lac repressor binds to the lac operator to inhibit transcription in E. coli. This inhibition can be relieved by adding lactose or isopropyl-β-D-thiogalactopyranoside (IPTG). lac repressor encoded by lacI
     42..64      +  RBS            RBS: efficient ribosome binding site from bacteriophage T7 gene 10 (Olins and Rangwala, 1989)
     71..367     +  CDS            ihfA: IHFA_ECO24 - Also known as himA From Escherichia coli O139:H28 (strain E24377A / ETEC).
    436..454     +  promoter       T7 promoter: promoter for bacteriophage T7 RNA polymerase
    455..479     +  protein_bind   lac operator: The lac repressor binds to the lac operator to inhibit transcription in E. coli. This inhibition can be relieved by adding lactose or isopropyl-β-D-thiogalactopyranoside (IPTG). lac repressor encoded by lacI
    522..803     +  CDS            ihfB: IHFB_ECO24 - Also known as himD From Escherichia coli O139:H28 (strain E24377A / ETEC).
    811..828     +  CDS            SET1 (fragment): solubility-enhancement tag derived from T7 phage gene 10B
    836..883     +  terminator     T7 terminator: transcription terminator for bacteriophage T7 RNA polymerase
   1106..1762    -  CDS            cat: CAT_ECOLX - Experimental evidence at protein level: Swiss-Prot protein existence level 1. This enzyme is an effector of chloramphenicol resistance in bacteria. From Escherichia coli. This protein is used as a marker in many commonly used cloning vectors, such as pACYC184.
   1763..1865    -  promoter       cat promoter: promoter of the E. coli cat gene encoding chloramphenicol acetyltransferase
   1986..2129    +  mobile_element IS1 (fragment): prokaryotic transposable element IS1
   2248..2303    -  rep_origin     RSF ori (fragment): Plasmids containing the RSF 1030 origin of replication can be propagated in E. coli cells that contain additional plasmids with compatible origins.
   2391..2935    -  rep_origin     p15A ori: Plasmids containing the medium-copy-number p15A origin of replication can be propagated in E. coli cells that contain a second plasmid with the ColE1 origin.
   3047..3111    -  CDS            TcR (fragment): tetracycline efflux protein; tet; confers resistance to tetracycline
   3126..3147    -  protein_bind   CAP binding site: CAP binding activates transcription in the presence of cAMP. E. coli catabolite activator protein
   3160..4242    -  CDS            lacI: lac repressor; lacI; The lac repressor binds to the lac operator to inhibit transcription in E. coli. This inhibition can be relieved by adding lactose or isopropyl-β-D-thiogalactopyranoside (IPTG).
   4243..4320    -  promoter       lacI promoter: lacI
   4328..4363    -  CDS            TcR (fragment): tetracycline efflux protein; tet; confers resistance to tetracycline
   4366..2       +  promoter       T7 promoter (across the origin): promoter for bacteriophage T7 RNA polymerase
>Addgene plasmid #113245 | pAW205 | depositor full sequence | sequence record 213824 | pAW205 sequence 4382 bps
GGGGAATTGTGAGCGGATAACAATTCCCCTGTAGAAATAATTTTGTTTAACTTTAATAAGGAGATATACC
ATGGCGCTTACAAAAGCTGAAATGTCAGAATATCTGTTTGCAAAGCTTGGGCTTAGCAAGCGGGATGCCA
AAGAACTGGTTGAACTGTTTTTCGAAGAGATCCGTCGCGCTCTGGAAAACGGCGAACAGGTGAAACTCTC
TGGTTTTGGTAACTTCGATCTGCGTGATAAGAATCAACGCCCGGGACGTAACCCGAAAACGGGCGAGGAT
ATTCCCATTACAGCACGGCGCGTGGTGACCTTCAGACCCGGGCAGAAGTTAAAAAGCCGGGTCGAAAACG
CTTCGCCCAAAGACGAGTAAGCGGCCGCATAATGCTTAAGTCGAACAGAAAGTAATCGTATTGTACACGG
CCGCATAATCGAAATTAATACGACTCACTATAGGGGAATTGTGAGCGGATAACAATTCCCCATCTTAGTA
TATTAGTTAAGTATAAGAAGGAGATATACATATGACCAAGTCAGAATTGATAGAAAGACTTGCCACCCAG
CAATCGCACATTCCCGCCAAGACGGTTGAAGATGCAGTAAAAGAGATGCTGGAGCATATGGCCTCGACTC
TTGCGCAGGGCGAGCGTATTGAAATCCGCGGTTTCGGCAGTTTCTCTTTGCACTACCGCGCACCACGTAC
CGGACGTAATCCGAAGACTGGCGATAAAGTAGAACTGGAAGGAAAATACGTTCCTCACTTTAAACCTGGT
AAAGAACTGCGCGATCGCGCCAATATTTACGGTTAACCTAGGCTGCTGCCACCGCTGAGCAATAACTAGC
ATAACCCCTTGGGGCCTCTAAACGGGTCTTGAGGGGTTTTTTGCTGAAACCTCAGGCATTTGAGAAGCAC
ACGGTCACACTGCTTCCGGTAGTCAATAAACCGGTAAACCAGCAATAGACATAAGCGGCTATTTAACGAC
CCTGCCCTGAACCGACGACCGGGTCGAATTTGCTTTCGAATTTCTGCCATTCATCCGCTTATTATCACTT
ATTCAGGCGTAGCACCAGGCGTTTAAGGGCACCAATAACTGCCTTAAAAAAATTACGCCCCGCCCTGCCA
CTCATCGCAGTACTGTTGTAATTCATTAAGCATTCTGCCGACATGGAAGCCATCACAGACGGCATGATGA
ACCTGAATCGCCAGCGGCATCAGCACCTTGTCGCCTTGCGTATAATATTTGCCCATAGTGAAAACGGGGG
CGAAGAAGTTGTCCATATTGGCCACGTTTAAATCAAAACTGGTGAAACTCACCCAGGGATTGGCTGAGAC
GAAAAACATATTCTCAATAAACCCTTTAGGGAAATAGGCCAGGTTTTCACCGTAACACGCCACATCTTGC
GAATATATGTGTAGAAACTGCCGGAAATCGTCGTGGTATTCACTCCAGAGCGATGAAAACGTTTCAGTTT
GCTCATGGAAAACGGTGTAACAAGGGTGAACACTATCCCATATCACCAGCTCACCGTCTTTCATTGCCAT
ACGGAACTCCGGATGAGCATTCATCAGGCGGGCAAGAATGTGAATAAAGGCCGGATAAAACTTGTGCTTA
TTTTTCTTTACGGTCTTTAAAAAGGCCGTAATATCCAGCTGAACGGTCTGGTTATAGGTACATTGAGCAA
CTGACTGAAATGCCTCAAAATGTTCTTTACGATGCCATTGGGATATATCAACGGTGGTATATCCAGTGAT
TTTTTTCTCCATTTTAGCTTCCTTAGCTCCTGAAAATCTCGATAACTCAAAAAATACGCCCGGTAGTGAT
CTTATTTCATTATGGTGAAAGTTGGAACCTCTTACGTGCCGATCAACGTCTCATTTTCGCCAAAAGTTGG
CCCAGGGCTTCCCGGTATCAACAGGGACACCAGGATTTATTTATTCTGCGAAGTGATCTTCCGTCACAGG
TATTTATTCGGCGCAAAGTGCGTCGGGTGATGCTGCCAACTTACTGATTTAGTGTATGATGGTGTTTTTG
AGGTGCTCCAGTGGCTTCTGTTTCTATCAGCTGTCCCTCCTGTTCAGCTACTGACGGGGTGGTGCGTAAC
GGCAAAAGCACCGCCGGACATCAGCGCTAGCGGAGTGTATACTGGCTTACTATGTTGGCACTGATGAGGG
TGTCAGTGAAGTGCTTCATGTGGCAGGAGAAAAAAGGCTGCACCGGTGCGTCAGCAGAATATGTGATACA
GGATATATTCCGCTTCCTCGCTCACTGACTCGCTACGCTCGGTCGTTCGACTGCGGCGAGCGGAAATGGC
TTACGAACGGGGCGGAGATTTCCTGGAAGATGCCAGGAAGATACTTAACAGGGAAGTGAGAGGGCCGCGG
CAAAGCCGTTTTTCCATAGGCTCCGCCCCCCTGACAAGCATCACGAAATCTGACGCTCAAATCAGTGGTG
GCGAAACCCGACAGGACTATAAAGATACCAGGCGTTTCCCCTGGCGGCTCCCTCGTGCGCTCTCCTGTTC
CTGCCTTTCGGTTTACCGGTGTCATTCCGCTGTTATGGCCGCGTTTGTCTCATTCCACGCCTGACACTCA
GTTCCGGGTAGGCAGTTCGCTCCAAGCTGGACTGTATGCACGAACCCCCCGTTCAGTCCGACCGCTGCGC
CTTATCCGGTAACTATCGTCTTGAGTCCAACCCGGAAAGACATGCAAAAGCACCACTGGCAGCAGCCACT
GGTAATTGATTTAGAGGAGTTAGTCTTGAAGTCATGCGCCGGTTAAGGCTAAACTGAAAGGACAAGTTTT
GGTGACTGCGCTCCTCCAAGCCAGTTACCTCGGTTCAAAGAGTTGGTAGCTCAGAGAACCTTCGAAAAAC
CGCCCTGCAAGGCGGTTTTTTCGTTTTCAGAGCAAGAGATTACGCGCAGACCAAAACGATCTCAAGAAGA
TCATCTTATTAATCAGATAAAATATTTCTAGATTTCAGTGCAATTTATCTCTTCAAATGTAGCACCTGAA
GTCAGCCCCATACGATATAAGTTGTAATTCTCATGTTAGTCATGCCCCGCGCCCACCGGAAGGAGCTGAC
TGGGTTGAAGGCTCTCAAGGGCATCGGTCGAGATCCCGGTGCCTAATGAGTGAGCTAACTTACATTAATT
GCGTTGCGCTCACTGCCCGCTTTCCAGTCGGGAAACCTGTCGTGCCAGCTGCATTAATGAATCGGCCAAC
GCGCGGGGAGAGGCGGTTTGCGTATTGGGCGCCAGGGTGGTTTTTCTTTTCACCAGTGAGACGGGCAACA
GCTGATTGCCCTTCACCGCCTGGCCCTGAGAGAGTTGCAGCAAGCGGTCCACGCTGGTTTGCCCCAGCAG
GCGAAAATCCTGTTTGATGGTGGTTAACGGCGGGATATAACATGAGCTGTCTTCGGTATCGTCGTATCCC
ACTACCGAGATGTCCGCACCAACGCGCAGCCCGGACTCGGTAATGGCGCGCATTGCGCCCAGCGCCATCT
GATCGTTGGCAACCAGCATCGCAGTGGGAACGATGCCCTCATTCAGCATTTGCATGGTTTGTTGAAAACC
GGACATGGCACTCCAGTCGCCTTCCCGTTCCGCTATCGGCTGAATTTGATTGCGAGTGAGATATTTATGC
CAGCCAGCCAGACGCAGACGCGCCGAGACAGAACTTAATGGGCCCGCTAACAGCGCGATTTGCTGGTGAC
CCAATGCGACCAGATGCTCCACGCCCAGTCGCGTACCGTCTTCATGGGAGAAAATAATACTGTTGATGGG
TGTCTGGTCAGAGACATCAAGAAATAACGCCGGAACATTAGTGCAGGCAGCTTCCACAGCAATGGCATCC
TGGTCATCCAGCGGATAGTTAATGATCAGCCCACTGACGCGTTGCGCGAGAAGATTGTGCACCGCCGCTT
TACAGGCTTCGACGCCGCTTCGTTCTACCATCGACACCACCACGCTGGCACCCAGTTGATCGGCGCGAGA
TTTAATCGCCGCGACAATTTGCGACGGCGCGTGCAGGGCCAGACTGGAGGTGGCAACGCCAATCAGCAAC
GACTGTTTGCCCGCCAGTTGTTGTGCCACGCGGTTGGGAATGTAATTCAGCTCCGCCATCGCCGCTTCCA
CTTTTTCCCGCGTTTTCGCAGAAACGTGGCTGGCCTGGTTCACCACGCGGGAAACGGTCTGATAAGAGAC
ACCGGCATACTCTGCGACATCGTATAACGTTACTGGTTTCACATTCACCACCCTGAATTGACTCTCTTCC
GGGCGCTATCATGCCATACCGCGAAAGGTTTTGCGCCATTCGATGGTGTCCGGGATCTCGACGCTCTCCC
TTATGCGACTCCTGCATTAGGAAATTAATACGACTCACTATA
