Features (pLannotate 1.2.2; 19 found; start..end, strand, type, name):
     38..56      +  promoter       T7 promoter: promoter for bacteriophage T7 RNA polymerase
     57..81      +  protein_bind   lac operator: The lac repressor binds to the lac operator to inhibit transcription in E. coli. This inhibition can be relieved by adding lactose or isopropyl-β-D-thiogalactopyranoside (IPTG). lac repressor encoded by lacI
     96..118     +  RBS            RBS: efficient ribosome binding site from bacteriophage T7 gene 10 (Olins and Rangwala, 1989)
    125..421     +  CDS            ihfA: IHFA_ECO24 - Also known as himA From Escherichia coli O139:H28 (strain E24377A / ETEC).
    490..508     +  promoter       T7 promoter: promoter for bacteriophage T7 RNA polymerase
    509..533     +  protein_bind   lac operator: The lac repressor binds to the lac operator to inhibit transcription in E. coli. This inhibition can be relieved by adding lactose or isopropyl-β-D-thiogalactopyranoside (IPTG). lac repressor encoded by lacI
    576..857     +  CDS            ihfB: IHFB_ECO24 - Also known as himD From Escherichia coli O139:H28 (strain E24377A / ETEC).
    865..882     +  CDS            SET1 (fragment): solubility-enhancement tag derived from T7 phage gene 10B
    890..937     +  terminator     T7 terminator: transcription terminator for bacteriophage T7 RNA polymerase
   1161..1817    -  CDS            cat: CAT_ECOLX - Experimental evidence at protein level: Swiss-Prot protein existence level 1. This enzyme is an effector of chloramphenicol resistance in bacteria. From Escherichia coli. This protein is used as a marker in many commonly used cloning vectors, such as pACYC184.
   1818..1920    -  promoter       cat promoter: promoter of the E. coli cat gene encoding chloramphenicol acetyltransferase
   2041..2184    +  mobile_element IS1 (fragment): prokaryotic transposable element IS1
   2303..2358    -  rep_origin     RSF ori (fragment): Plasmids containing the RSF 1030 origin of replication can be propagated in E. coli cells that contain additional plasmids with compatible origins.
   2446..2991    -  rep_origin     p15A ori: Plasmids containing the medium-copy-number p15A origin of replication can be propagated in E. coli cells that contain a second plasmid with the ColE1 origin.
   3103..3167    -  CDS            TcR (fragment): tetracycline efflux protein; tet; confers resistance to tetracycline
   3182..3203    -  protein_bind   CAP binding site: CAP binding activates transcription in the presence of cAMP. E. coli catabolite activator protein
   3216..4298    -  CDS            lacI: lac repressor; lacI; The lac repressor binds to the lac operator to inhibit transcription in E. coli. This inhibition can be relieved by adding lactose or isopropyl-β-D-thiogalactopyranoside (IPTG).
   4299..4376    -  promoter       lacI promoter: lacI
   4384..35      -  CDS            TcR (fragment) (across the origin): tetracycline efflux protein; tet; confers resistance to tetracycline
>Addgene plasmid #113245 | pAW205 | addgene full sequence | sequence record 220892 | Addgene NGS Result
CGACGCTCTCCCTTATGCGACTCCTGCATTAGGAAATTAATACGACTCACTATAGGGGAATTGTGAGCGG
ATAACAATTCCCCTGTAGAAATAATTTTGTTTAACTTTAATAAGGAGATATACCATGGCGCTTACAAAAG
CTGAAATGTCAGAATATCTGTTTGCAAAGCTTGGGCTTAGCAAGCGGGATGCCAAAGAACTGGTTGAACT
GTTTTTCGAAGAGATCCGTCGCGCTCTGGAAAACGGCGAACAGGTGAAACTCTCTGGTTTTGGTAACTTC
GATCTGCGTGATAAGAATCAACGCCCGGGACGTAACCCGAAAACGGGCGAGGATATTCCCATTACAGCAC
GGCGCGTGGTGACCTTCAGACCCGGGCAGAAGTTAAAAAGCCGGGTCGAAAACGCTTCGCCCAAAGACGA
GTAAGCGGCCGCATAATGCTTAAGTCGAACAGAAAGTAATCGTATTGTACACGGCCGCATAATCGAAATT
AATACGACTCACTATAGGGGAATTGTGAGCGGATAACAATTCCCCATCTTAGTATATTAGTTAAGTATAA
GAAGGAGATATACATATGACCAAGTCAGAATTGATAGAAAGACTTGCCACCCAGCAATCGCACATTCCCG
CCAAGACGGTTGAAGATGCAGTAAAAGAGATGCTGGAGCATATGGCCTCGACTCTTGCGCAGGGCGAGCG
TATTGAAATCCGCGGTTTCGGCAGTTTCTCTTTGCACTACCGCGCACCACGTACCGGACGTAATCCGAAG
ACTGGCGATAAAGTAGAACTGGAAGGAAAATACGTTCCTCACTTTAAACCTGGTAAAGAACTGCGCGATC
GCGCCAATATTTACGGTTAACCTAGGCTGCTGCCACCGCTGAGCAATAACTAGCATAACCCCTTGGGGCC
TCTAAACGGGTCTTGAGGGGTTTTTTGCTGAAACCTCAGGCATTTGAGAAGCACACGGTCACACTGCTTC
CGGTAGTCAATAAACCGGTAAACCAGCAATAGACATAAGCGGCTATTTAACGACCCTGCCCTGAACCGAC
GACCGGGTCGAATTTGCTTTCGAATTTCTGCCATTCATCCGCTTATTATCACTTATTCAGGCGTAGCAAC
CAGGCGTTTAAGGGCACCAATAACTGCCTTAAAAAAATTACGCCCCGCCCTGCCACTCATCGCAGTACTG
TTGTAATTCATTAAGCATTCTGCCGACATGGAAGCCATCACAAACGGCATGATGAACCTGAATCGCCAGC
GGCATCAGCACCTTGTCGCCTTGCGTATAATATTTGCCCATAGTGAAAACGGGGGCGAAGAAGTTGTCCA
TATTGGCCACGTTTAAATCAAAACTGGTGAAACTCACCCAGGGATTGGCTGAGACGAAAAACATATTCTC
AATAAACCCTTTAGGGAAATAGGCCAGGTTTTCACCGTAACACGCCACATCTTGCGAATATATGTGTAGA
AACTGCCGGAAATCGTCGTGGTATTCACTCCAGAGCGATGAAAACGTTTCAGTTTGCTCATGGAAAACGG
TGTAACAAGGGTGAACACTATCCCATATCACCAGCTCACCGTCTTTCATTGCCATACGGAACTCCGGATG
AGCATTCATCAGGCGGGCAAGAATGTGAATAAAGGCCGGATAAAACTTGTGCTTATTTTTCTTTACGGTC
TTTAAAAAGGCCGTAATATCCAGCTGAACGGTCTGGTTATAGGTACATTGAGCAACTGACTGAAATGCCT
CAAAATGTTCTTTACGATGCCATTGGGATATATCAACGGTGGTATATCCAGTGATTTTTTTCTCCATTTT
AGCTTCCTTAGCTCCTGAAAATCTCGATAACTCAAAAAATACGCCCGGTAGTGATCTTATTTCATTATGG
TGAAAGTTGGAACCTCTTACGTGCCGATCAACGTCTCATTTTCGCCAAAAGTTGGCCCAGGGCTTCCCGG
TATCAACAGGGACACCAGGATTTATTTATTCTGCGAAGTGATCTTCCGTCACAGGTATTTATTCGGCGCA
AAGTGCGTCGGGTGATGCTGCCAACTTACTGATTTAGTGTATGATGGTGTTTTTGAGGTGCTCCAGTGGC
TTCTGTTTCTATCAGCTGTCCCTCCTGTTCAGCTACTGACGGGGTGGTGCGTAACGGCAAAAGCACCGCC
GGACATCAGCGCTAGCGGAGTGTATACTGGCTTACTATGTTGGCACTGATGAGGGTGTCAGTGAAGTGCT
TCATGTGGCAGGAGAAAAAAGGCTGCACCGGTGCGTCAGCAGAATATGTGATACAGGATATATTCCGCTT
CCTCGCTCACTGACTCGCTACGCTCGGTCGTTCGACTGCGGCGAGCGGAAATGGCTTACGAACGGGGCGG
AGATTTCCTGGAAGATGCCAGGAAGATACTTAACAGGGAAGTGAGAGGGCCGCGGCAAAGCCGTTTTTCC
ATAGGCTCCGCCCCCCTGACAAGCATCACGAAATCTGACGCTCAAATCAGTGGTGGCGAAACCCGACAGG
ACTATAAAGATACCAGGCGTTTCCCCCTGGCGGCTCCCTCGTGCGCTCTCCTGTTCCTGCCTTTCGGTTT
ACCGGTGTCATTCCGCTGTTATGGCCGCGTTTGTCTCATTCCACGCCTGACACTCAGTTCCGGGTAGGCA
GTTCGCTCCAAGCTGGACTGTATGCACGAACCCCCCGTTCAGTCCGACCGCTGCGCCTTATCCGGTAACT
ATCGTCTTGAGTCCAACCCGGAAAGACATGCAAAAGCACCACTGGCAGCAGCCACTGGTAATTGATTTAG
AGGAGTTAGTCTTGAAGTCATGCGCCGGTTAAGGCTAAACTGAAAGGACAAGTTTTGGTGACTGCGCTCC
TCCAAGCCAGTTACCTCGGTTCAAAGAGTTGGTAGCTCAGAGAACCTTCGAAAAACCGCCCTGCAAGGCG
GTTTTTTCGTTTTCAGAGCAAGAGATTACGCGCAGACCAAAACGATCTCAAGAAGATCATCTTATTAATC
AGATAAAATATTTCTAGATTTCAGTGCAATTTATCTCTTCAAATGTAGCACCTGAAGTCAGCCCCATACG
ATATAAGTTGTAATTCTCATGTTAGTCATGCCCCGCGCCCACCGGAAGGAGCTGACTGGGTTGAAGGCTC
TCAAGGGCATCGGTCGAGATCCCGGTGCCTAATGAGTGAGCTAACTTACATTAATTGCGTTGCGCTCACT
GCCCGCTTTCCAGTCGGGAAACCTGTCGTGCCAGCTGCATTAATGAATCGGCCAACGCGCGGGGAGAGGC
GGTTTGCGTATTGGGCGCCAGGGTGGTTTTTCTTTTCACCAGTGAGACGGGCAACAGCTGATTGCCCTTC
ACCGCCTGGCCCTGAGAGAGTTGCAGCAAGCGGTCCACGCTGGTTTGCCCCAGCAGGCGAAAATCCTGTT
TGATGGTGGTTAACGGCGGGATATAACATGAGCTGTCTTCGGTATCGTCGTATCCCACTACCGAGATGTC
CGCACCAACGCGCAGCCCGGACTCGGTAATGGCGCGCATTGCGCCCAGCGCCATCTGATCGTTGGCAACC
AGCATCGCAGTGGGAACGATGCCCTCATTCAGCATTTGCATGGTTTGTTGAAAACCGGACATGGCACTCC
AGTCGCCTTCCCGTTCCGCTATCGGCTGAATTTGATTGCGAGTGAGATATTTATGCCAGCCAGCCAGACG
CAGACGCGCCGAGACAGAACTTAATGGGCCCGCTAACAGCGCGATTTGCTGGTGACCCAATGCGACCAGA
TGCTCCACGCCCAGTCGCGTACCGTCTTCATGGGAGAAAATAATACTGTTGATGGGTGTCTGGTCAGAGA
CATCAAGAAATAACGCCGGAACATTAGTGCAGGCAGCTTCCACAGCAATGGCATCCTGGTCATCCAGCGG
ATAGTTAATGATCAGCCCACTGACGCGTTGCGCGAGAAGATTGTGCACCGCCGCTTTACAGGCTTCGACG
CCGCTTCGTTCTACCATCGACACCACCACGCTGGCACCCAGTTGATCGGCGCGAGATTTAATCGCCGCGA
CAATTTGCGACGGCGCGTGCAGGGCCAGACTGGAGGTGGCAACGCCAATCAGCAACGACTGTTTGCCCGC
CAGTTGTTGTGCCACGCGGTTGGGAATGTAATTCAGCTCCGCCATCGCCGCTTCCACTTTTTCCCGCGTT
TTCGCAGAAACGTGGCTGGCCTGGTTCACCACGCGGGAAACGGTCTGATAAGAGACACCGGCATACTCTG
CGACATCGTATAACGTTACTGGTTTCACATTCACCACCCTGAATTGACTCTCTTCCGGGCGCTATCATGC
CATACCGCGAAAGGTTTTGCGCCATTCGATGGTGTCCGGGATCT
